Addgene plasmid #62560: pJKR-L-mphR
Purpose: Macrolide biosensor. Low copy plasmid that expresses GFP proportional to macrolide concentration.
Depositing lab: George Church. Depositing organization: Harvard Medical School. Publication: Synthetic biosensors for precise gene control and real-time monitoring of metabolites. Rogers JK, Guzman CD, Taylor ND, Raman S, Anderson K, Church GM. Nucleic Acids Res. 2015 Jul 7. pii: gkv616. 10.1093/nar/gkv616 PubMed 26152303.
Backbone
  Vector backbone: SC101
  Vector type: Bacterial Expression
Growth in bacteria
  Bacterial resistance: Ampicillin, 100 μg/mL
  Growth temperature: 37°C
  Growth strain: DH5alpha
  Copy number: Low Copy
Gene/Insert
  Gene/Insert name: GFP
Terms and licenses: Academic/Nonprofit Terms; Industry Terms: Not Available to Industry
How to cite: pJKR-L-mphR was a gift from George Church (Addgene plasmid # 62560 ; http://n2t.net/addgene:62560 ; RRID:Addgene_62560)
