[The description below was written by a language model from this plasmid's Addgene catalogue record and pLannotate feature annotations shown in this document.]
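Description:
pJKR-L-mphR is a low-copy bacterial expression plasmid built on a pSC101 backbone and designed as a macrolide biosensor: cells carrying it produce GFP in proportion to the macrolide concentration they encounter. Replication depends on the pSC101 origin together with the plasmid-encoded Rep101 (RepA) initiator protein, which keeps copy number low. Selection is by ampicillin through the bla β-lactamase gene, and the plasmid is maintained in standard E. coli cloning strains.

The reporter is superfolder GFP, a rapidly maturing Aequorea victoria derivative, translated from a ribosome binding site derived from phage T7 gene 10. Upstream terminator elements from the E. coli rrnB operon (T1, a T2 fragment and adjacent 5S rRNA sequence) insulate the reporter cassette from read-through transcription. The plasmid name points to the macrolide-responsive regulator MphR as the sensing component. However, the automated feature table annotates neither an mphR coding sequence nor the regulated promoter driving GFP. An unannotated stretch between the GFP gene and the lambda t0 terminator may hold such elements, but the record does not confirm this. A CAP binding site is annotated just downstream of GFP.

The plasmid also carries ermC, a Staphylococcus aureus 23S rRNA methyltransferase that reduces ribosome affinity for macrolide-lincosamide-streptogramin B antibiotics. It lies adjacent to an AmpR promoter fragment and is followed by the lambda t0 terminator. Its presence would presumably let the host tolerate the macrolides being sensed. The construct is used for real-time fluorescent monitoring of macrolide levels and for inducible gene control in bacteria.
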