Features (pLannotate 1.2.2; 13 found; start..end, strand, type, name):
      1..46      +  promoter       AmpR promoter (fragment): bla
     47..907     +  CDS            AmpR: β-lactamase; bla; confers resistance to ampicillin, carbenicillin, and related antibiotics
   1060..2010    -  CDS            Rep101: RepA protein needed for replication with the pSC101 origin; rep101
   2058..2280    -  rep_origin     pSC101 ori: low-copy replication origin that requires the Rep101 protein
   2823..2938    +  ncRNA          5S rRNA: Accession: RF00001 - 5S ribosomal RNA
   2942..3028    +  terminator     rrnB T1 terminator: Escherichia coli rrnB; transcription terminator T1 from the E. coli rrnB gene
   3122..3145    -  terminator     rrnB T2 terminator (fragment): transcription terminator T2 from the E. coli rrnB gene
   3239..3257    +  RBS            RBS (fragment): efficient ribosome binding site from bacteriophage T7 gene 10 (Olins and Rangwala, 1989)
   3265..3978    +  CDS            Superfolder GFP: Superfolder GFP is a basic (constitutively fluorescent) green fluorescent protein published in 2005, derived from Aequorea victoria. It is reported to be a very rapidly-maturing weak dimer.
   4007..4028    -  protein_bind   CAP binding site: CAP binding activates transcription in the presence of cAMP. E. coli catabolite activator protein
   4886..4980    -  terminator     lambda t0 terminator: transcription terminator from phage lambda
   5021..5752    -  CDS            ermC: ERMC1_STAAU - Experimental evidence at transcript level: Swiss-Prot protein existence level 2. This protein produces a dimethylation of the adenine residue at position 2085 in 23S rRNA, resulting in reduced affinity between ribosomes and macrolide-lincosamide-streptogramin B antibiotics. From Staphylococcus aureus.
   5753..1       -  promoter       AmpR promoter (fragment) (across the origin): bla
>Addgene plasmid #62560 | pJKR-L-mphR | depositor full sequence | sequence record 102831 | pJKR-L-mphR sequence 5769 bps
ACAATAACCCTGATAAATGCTTCAATAATATTGAAAAAGGAAGAGTATGAGTATTCAACATTTCCGTGTC
GCCCTTATTCCCTTTTTTGCGGCATTTTGCCTTCCTGTTTTTGCTCACCCAGAAACGCTGGTGAAAGTAA
AAGATGCTGAAGATCAGTTGGGTGCACGAGTGGGTTACATCGAACTGGATCTCAACAGCGGTAAGATCCT
TGAGAGTTTTCGCCCCGAAGAACGTTTTCCAATGATGAGCACTTTTAAAGTTCTGCTATGTGGCGCGGTA
TTATCCCGTATTGACGCCGGGCAAGAGCAACTCGGTCGCCGCATACACTATTCTCAGAATGACTTGGTTG
AGTACTCACCAGTCACAGAAAAGCATCTTACGGATGGCATGACAGTAAGAGAATTATGCAGTGCTGCCAT
AACCATGAGTGATAACACTGCGGCCAACTTACTTCTGACAACGATCGGAGGACCGAAGGAGCTAACCGCT
TTTTTGCACAACATGGGGGATCATGTAACTCGCCTTGATCGTTGGGAACCGGAGCTGAATGAAGCCATAC
CAAACGACGAGCGTGACACCACGATGCCTGTAGCAATGGCAACAACGTTGCGCAAACTATTAACTGGCGA
ACTACTTACTCTAGCTTCCCGGCAACAATTAATAGACTGGATGGAGGCGGATAAAGTTGCAGGACCACTT
CTGCGCTCGGCCCTTCCGGCTGGCTGGTTTATTGCTGATAAATCTGGAGCCGGTGAGCGTGGGTCTCGCG
GTATCATTGCAGCACTGGGGCCAGATGGTAAGCCCTCCCGTATCGTAGTTATCTACACGACGGGGAGTCA
GGCAACTATGGATGAACGAAATAGACAGATCGCTGAGATAGGTGCCTCACTGATTAAGCATTGGTAACTG
TCAGACCAAGTTTACTCATATATACTTTAGATTGATTTAAAACTTCATTTTTAATTTAAAAGGATCTAGG
TGAAGATCCTTTTTGATAATCTCATGACCAAAATCCCTTAACGTGAGTTTTCGTTCCACTGAGCGTCAGA
CCCCGAACCTCAGATCCTTCCGTATTTAGCCAGTATGTTCTCTAGTGTGGTTCGTTGTTTTTGCGTGAGC
CATGAGAACGAACCATTGAGATCATACTTACTTTGCATGTCACTCAAAAATTTTGCCTCAAAACTGGTGA
GCTGAATTTTTGCAGTTAAAGCATCGTGTAGTGTTTTTCTTAGTCCGTTATGTAGGTAGGAATCTGATGT
AATGGTTGTTGGTATTTTGTCACCATTCATTTTTATCTGGTTGTTCTCAAGTTCGGTTACGAGATCCATT
TGTCTATCTAGTTCAACTTGGAAAATCAACGTATCAGTCGGGCGGCCTCGCTTATCAACCACCAATTTCA
TATTGCTGTAAGTGTTTAAATCTTTACTTATTGGTTTCAAAACCCATTGGTTAAGCCTTTTAAACTCATG
GTAGTTATTTTCAAGCATTAACATGAACTTAAATTCATCAAGGCTAATCTCTATATTTGCCTTGTGAGTT
TTCTTTTGTGTTAGTTCTTTTAATAACCACTCATAAATCCTCATAGAGTATTTGTTTTCAAAAGACTTAA
CATGTTCCAGATTATATTTTATGAATTTTTTTAACTGGAAAAGATAAGGCAATATCTCTTCACTAAAAAC
TAATTCTAATTTTTCGCTTGAGAACTTGGCATAGTTTGTCCACTGGAAAATCTCAAAGCCTTTAACCAAA
GGATTCCTGATTTCCACAGTTCTCGTCATCAGCTCTCTGGTTGCTTTAGCTAATACACCATAAGCATTTT
CCCTACTGATGTTCATCATCTGAGCGTATTGGTTATAAGTGAACGATACCGTCCGTTCTTTCCTTGTGGG
GTTTTCAATCGTGGGGTTGAGTAGTGCCACACAGCATAAAATTAGCTTGGTTTCATGCTCCGTTAAGTCA
TAGCGACTAATCGCTAGTTCATTTGCTTTGAAAACAACTAATTCAGACATACATCTCAATTGGTCTAGGT
GATTTTAATCACTATACCAATTGAGATGGGCTAGTCAATGATAATTACTAGTCCTTTTCCTTTGAGTTGT
GGGTATCTGTAAATTCTGCTAGACCTTTGCTGGAAAACTTGTAAATTCTGCTAGACCCTCTGTAAATTCC
GCTAGACCTTTGTGTGTTTTTTTTGTTTATATTCAAGTGGTTATAATTTATAGAATAAAGAAAGAATAAA
AAAAGATAAAAAGAATAGATCCCAGCCCTGTGTATAACTCACTACTTTAGTCAGTTCCGCAGTATTACAA
AAGGATGTCGCAAACGCTGTTTGCTCCTCTACAAAACAGACCTTAAAACCCTAAAGGCTTAAGTAGCACC
CTCGCAAGCTCGGGCAAATCGCTGAATATTCCTTTTGTCTCCGACCATCAGGCACCTGAGTCGCTGTCTT
TTTCGTGACATTCAGTTCGCTGCGCTCACGGCTCTGGCAGTGAATGGGGGTAAATGGCACTACAGGCGCC
TTTTATGGATTCATGCAAGGAAACTACCCATAATACAAGAAAAGCCCGTCACGGGCTTCTCAGGGCGTTT
TATGGCGGGTCTGCTATGTGGTGCTATCTGACTTTTTGCTGTTCAGCAGTTCCTGCCCTCTGATTTTCCA
GTCTGACCACTTCGGATTATCCCGTGACAGGTCATTCAGACTGGCTAATGCACCCAGTAAGGCAGCGGTA
TCATCAACTGGCTGTTTTGGCGGATGAGAGAAGATTTTCAGCCTGATACAGATTAAATCAGAACGCAGAA
GCGGTCTGATAAAACAGAATTTGCCTGGCGGCAGTAGCGCGGTGGTCCCACCTGACCCCATGCCGAACTC
AGAAGTGAAACGCCGTAGCGCCGATGGTAGTGTGGGGTCTCCCCATGCGAGAGTAGGGAACTGCCAGGCA
TCAAATAAAACGAAAGGCTCAGTCGAAAGACTGGGCCTTTCGTTTTATCTGTTGTTTGTCGGTGAACGCT
CTCCTGAGTAGGACAAATCCGCCGGGAGCGGATTTGAACGTTGCGAAGCAACGGCCCGGAGGGTGGCGGG
CAGGACGCCCGCCATAAACTGCCAGGCATCAAATTAAGCAGAAGGCCATCCGTCAGGATGGCCTTTTTGC
GTTTCTACAAACTCTGCTAGCAAGTAAGGCCGACGGATTGAATATAACCGACGTGACTGTTACATTTAGG
TGGCTAAACCCGTCAACATTTAACTTTAAGAAGGAGATATACATATGCGTAAAGGTGAAGAACTGTTCAC
CGGTGTTGTTCCGATCCTGGTTGAACTGGACGGTGACGTTAACGGTCACAAATTCTCTGTTCGTGGTGAA
GGTGAAGGTGACGCTACCAACGGTAAACTGACCCTGAAATTCATCTGCACCACCGGTAAACTGCCGGTTC
CGTGGCCGACCCTGGTTACCACCCTGACCTACGGTGTTCAGTGCTTCGCTCGTTACCCGGACCACATGAA
ACAGCACGACTTCTTCAAATCTGCTATGCCGGAAGGTTACGTTCAGGAACGTACCATCTCTTTCAAAGAC
GACGGTACCTACAAAACCCGTGCTGAAGTTAAATTCGAAGGTGACACCCTGGTTAACCGTATCGAACTGA
AAGGTATCGACTTCAAAGAAGACGGTAACATCCTGGGTCACAAACTGGAATACAACTTCAACTCTCACAA
CGTTTACATCACCGCTGACAAACAGAAAAACGGTATCAAAGCTAACTTCAAAATCCGTCACAACGTTGAA
GACGGTTCTGTTCAGCTGGCTGACCACTACCAGCAGAACACCCCGATCGGTGACGGTCCGGTTCTGCTGC
CGGACAACCACTACCTGTCTACCCAGTCTGTTCTGTCTAAAGACCCGAACGAAAAACGTGACCACATGGT
TCTGCTGGAATTCGTTACCGCTGCTGGTATCACCCACGGTATGGACGAACTGTACAAAGATGCATGCCAG
TTCTAGCATAACCCTAATGAGTGAGCTAACTTACATTAATTGCGTTGCGCCTTAATTAACGGCACTCCTC
AGCAAATATAATGACCCTCTTGATAACCCAAGAGGGCATTTTTTAATGCCCATGGCGTTTACCACAGCTA
ACACCACGTCGTCCCTATCTGCTGCCCTAGGTCTATGAGTGGTTGCTGGATAACTTTACGGGCATGCATA
AGGCTCGTAGGCTATATTCAGGGAGACCACAACGGTTTCCCTCTACAAATAATTTTGTTTAACTTTGAAA
TAAGGAGGTAATACAAATGCCGCGTCCGAAACTGAAATCTGACGACGAAGTTCTGGAAGCGGCGACCGTT
GTTCTGAAACGTTGCGGTCCGATCGAATTCACCCTGTCTGGTGTTGCGAAAGAAGTTGGTCTGTCTCGTG
CGGCGCTGATCCAGCGTTTCACCAACCGTGACACCCTGCTGGTTCGTATGATGGAACGTGGTGTTGAACA
GGTTCGTCACTACCTGAACGCGATCCCGATCGGTGCGGGTCCGCAGGGTCTGTGGGAATTCCTGCAGGTT
CTGGTTCGTTCTATGAACACCCGTAACGACTTCTCTGTTAACTACCTGATCTCTTGGTACGAACTGCAGG
TTCCGGAACTGCGTACCCTGGCGATCCAGCGTAACCGTGCGGTTGTTGAAGGTATCCGTAAACGTCTGCC
GCCGGGTGCGCCGGCGGCGGCGGAACTGCTGCTGCACTCTGTTATCGCGGGTGCGACCATGCAGTGGGCG
GTTGACCCGGACGGTGAACTGGCGGACCACGTTCTGGCGCAGATCGCGGCGATCCTGTGCCTGATGTTCC
CGGAACACGACGACTTCCAGCTGCTGCAGCCGCACGCGTAATAACTAGTGCTTGGATTCTCACCAATAAA
AAACGCCCGGCGGCAACCGAGCGTTCTGAACAAATCCAGATGGAGTTCTGAGGTCATTACTGGATCTATC
AACAGGAGTCCAAGCGAGCTCGTAAACTTGGTCTGACAGCCCTTAACTTACTTATTAAATAATTTATAGC
TATTGAAAAGAGATAAGAATTGTTCAAAGCTAATATTGTTTAAATCGTCAATTCCTGCATGTTTTAAGGA
ATTGTTAAATTGATTTTTTGTAAATATTTTCTTGTATTCTTTGTTAACCCATTTCATAACGAAATAATTA
TACTTTTGTTTATCTTTGTGTGATATTCTTGATTTTTTTCTACTTAATCTGATAAGTGAGCTATTCACTT
TAGGTTTAGGATGAAAATATTCTCTTGGAACCATACTTAATATAGAAATATCAACTTCTGCCATTAAAAG
TAATGCCAATGAGCGTTTTGTATTTAATAATCTTTTAGCAAACCCGTATTCCACGATTAAATAAATCTCA
TTAGCTATACTATCAAAAACAATTTTGCGTATTATATCCGTACTTATGTTATAAGGTATATTACCATATA
TTTTATAGGATTGGTTTTTAGGAAATTTAAACTGCAATATATCCTTGTTTAAAACTTGGAAATTATCGTG
ATCAACAAGTTTATTTTCTGTAGTTTTGCATAATTTATGGTCTATTTCAATGGCAGTTACGAAATTACAC
CTCTTTACTAATTCAAGGGTAAAATGGCCTTTTCCTGAGCCGATTTCAAAGATATTATCATGTTCATTTA
ATCTTATATTTGTCATTATTTTATCTATATTATGTTTTGAAGTAATAAAGTTTTGACTGTGTTTTATATT
TTTCTCGTTCATACTCTTCCTTTTTCAAT
