>Addgene plasmid #62560 | pJKR-L-mphR | addgene partial sequence | sequence record 107919 | T0term-F 5'-tgttcagaacgctcggttg-3'
TAGTTATTACGCGTGCGGCTGCAGCAGCTGGAAGTCGTCGTGTTCCGGGAACATCAGGCACAGGATCGCC
GCGATCTGCGCCAGAACGTGGTCCGCCAGTTCACCGTCCGGGTCAACCGCCCACTGCATGGTCGCACCCG
CGATAACAGAGTGCAGCAGCAGTTCCGCCGCCGCCGGCGCACCCGGCGGCAGACGTTTACGGATACCTTC
AACAACCGCACGGTTACGCTGGATCGCCAGGGTACGCAGTTCCGGAACCTGCAGTTCGTACCAAGAGATC
AGGTAGTTAACAGAGAAGTCGTTACGGGTGTTCATAGAACGAACCAGAACCTGCAGGAATTCCCACAGAC
CCTGCGGACCCGCACCGATCGGGATCGCGTTCAGGTAGTGACGAACCTGTTCAACACCACGTTCCATCAT
ACGAACCAGCAGGGTGTCACGGTTGGTGAAACGCTGGATCAGCGCCGCACGAGACAGACCAACTTCTTTC
GCAACACCAGACAGGGTGAATTCGATCGGACCGCAACGTTTCAGAACAACGGTCGCCGCTTCCAGAACTT
CGTCGTCAGATTTCAGTTTCGGACGCGGCATTTGTATTACCTCCTTATTTCAAAGTTAAACAAAATTATT
TGTAGAGGGAAACCGTTGTGGTCTCCCTGAATATAGCCTACGAGCCTTATGCATGCCCGTAAAGTTATCC
AGCAACCACTCATAGACCTAGGGCAGCAGATAGGGACGACGTGGTGTTAGCTGTGGTAAACGCCATGGGC
ATTAAAAAATGCCCTCTTGGGTTATCAAGAGGGTCATTATATTTGCTGAGGAGTGCCGTTAATTAAGGCG
CAACGCAATTAATGT
