>Addgene plasmid #62560 | pJKR-L-mphR | addgene partial sequence | sequence record 119386 | T0term-F 5'-tgttcagaacgctcggttg-3'
GAGATCCAGCACTAGTTATTACGCGTGCGGCTGCAGCAGCTGGAAGTCGTCGTGTTCCGGGAACATCAGG
CACAGGATCGCCGCGATCTGCGCCAGAACGTGGTCCGCCAGTTCACCGTCCGGGTCAACCGCCCACTGCA
TGGTCGCACCCGCGATAACAGAGTGCAGCAGCAGTTCCGCCGCCGCCGGCGCACCCGGCGGCAGACGTTT
ACGGATACCTTCAACAACCGCACGGTTACGCTGGATCGCCAGGGTACGCAGTTCCGGAACCTGCAGTTCG
TACCAAGAGATCAGGTAGTTAACAGAGAAGTCGTTACGGGTGTTCATAGAACGAACCAGAACCTGCAGGA
ATTCCCACAGACCCTGCGGACCCGCACCGATCGGGATCGCGTTCAGGTAGTGACGAACCTGTTCAACACC
ACGTTCCATCATACGAACCAGCAGGGTGTCACGGTTGGTGAAACGCTGGATCAGCGCCGCACGAGACAGA
CCAACTTCTTTCGCAACACCAGACAGGGTGAATTCGATCGGACCGCAACGTTTCAGAACAACGGTCGCCG
CTTCCAGAACTTCGTCGTCAGATTTCAGTTTCGGACGCGGCATTTGTATTACCTCCTTATTTCAAAGTTA
AACAAAATTATTTGTAGAGGGAAACCGTTGTGGTCTCCCTGAATATAGCCTACGAGCCTTATGCATGCCC
GTAAAGTTATCCAGCAACCACTCATAGACCTAGGGCAGCAGATAGGGACGACGTGGTGTTAGCTGTGGTA
AACGCCATGGGCATTAAAA
